Addgene plasmid #153359: pMAP L2Δ
Purpose: (Empty Backbone) Mobius Assembly cloning and expression vector for plants with high-copy number origin of replication
Depositing lab: Naomi Nakayama. Depositing organization: University of Edinburgh. Publication: Mobius Assembly for Plant Systems highlights promoter-terminator interaction in gene regulation. Andreou , Andreas I., Nirkko, Jessica , Ochoa-Villarreal, Marisol , Nakayama, Naomi. bioRxiv, March 31, 2021 10.1101/2021.03.31.437819.
Backbone
  Vector backbone: pMAP
  Backbone size (bp): 4380
  Vector type: Plant Expression
Growth in bacteria
  Bacterial resistance: Spectinomycin, 50 μg/mL
  Growth temperature: 30°C
  Growth strain: DH5alpha
  Copy number: High Copy
Gene/Insert
  Gene/Insert name: None
Terms and licenses: Academic/Nonprofit Terms; Industry Terms: Not Available to Industry
How to cite: pMAP L2Δ was a gift from Naomi Nakayama (Addgene plasmid # 153359 ; http://n2t.net/addgene:153359 ; RRID:Addgene_153359)
