[The description below was written by a language model from this plasmid's Addgene catalogue record and pLannotate feature annotations shown in this document.]
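Description:
pMAP L2Δ is an empty-backbone plant expression vector from the Mobius Assembly for Plant Systems toolkit, built on the pMAP backbone of about 4.4 kb. By its name it appears to be a Level 2 acceptor, although the record does not define the Δ designation or describe the cloning sites or overhangs used for assembly. It is propagated in E. coli as a high-copy plasmid through a ColE1/pUC-type origin. Selection is with spectinomycin, conferred by the aadA aminoglycoside adenylyltransferase gene (SmR), which also gives streptomycin resistance. A short fragment of a gentamicin acetyltransferase gene lies next to the marker and is most likely a non-functional remnant.

The annotated payload region begins with two left border T-DNA repeats, one of octopine Ach5 type and one of nopaline C58 type, which suggests the vector is meant for Agrobacterium-mediated delivery into plants. The feature table does not annotate a right border repeat or an origin that would function in Agrobacterium. About 1.5 kb between the E. coli origin and the left borders carries no annotation, so these elements may be present but undetected.

Downstream of the borders is a bacterial cassette in which a J23119-type constitutive promoter drives superfolder GFP, followed by the rrnB T1 and T7Te terminators. In an acceptor vector, a cassette of this kind typically serves as a visual dropout marker: colonies that keep the parental plasmid fluoresce, while correct assemblies replace the cassette. The record does not state this role explicitly. No plant promoter, gene or plant selection marker is present, so users supply these by assembling transcription units into the vector.
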