Features (pLannotate 1.2.2; 9 found; start..end, strand, type, name):
     66..857     -  CDS            SmR: aminoglycoside adenylyltransferase (Murphy, 1985); aadA; confers resistance to spectinomycin and streptomycin
    864..920     -  CDS            GmR (fragment): gentamycin acetyltransferase; aacC1; confers resistance to gentamycin
   1105..1693    +  rep_origin     ori: high-copy-number ColE1/pMB1/pBR322/pUC origin of replication
   3215..3239    +  misc_feature   LB T-DNA repeat: left border repeat from octopine Ach5 T-DNA
   3266..3290    +  misc_feature   LB T-DNA repeat: left border repeat from nopaline C58 T-DNA
   3348..3376    +  promoter       J23119 promoter (fragment): bacterial promoter (Registry of Standard Biological Parts BBa J23119)
   3403..4116    +  CDS            Superfolder GFP: Superfolder GFP is a basic (constitutively fluorescent) green fluorescent protein published in 2005, derived from Aequorea victoria. It is reported to be a very rapidly-maturing weak dimer.
   4127..4198    +  terminator     rrnB T1 terminator: transcription terminator T1 from the E. coli rrnB gene
   4214..4241    +  terminator     T7Te terminator: phage T7 early transcription terminator
>Addgene plasmid #153359 | pMAP L2Δ | addgene full sequence | sequence record 319277 | Addgene NGS Result
AAAAAACACCCGTTAGGGTGTTTTTAGTTAGTGTGGCGCGCCGACTTGCGACATGCGGTCCTTTGTTATT
TGCCGACTACCTTGGTGATCTCGCCTTTCACGTAGTGGACAAATTCTTCCAACTGATCTGCGCGCGAGGC
CAAGCGATCTTCTTCTTGTCCAAGATAAGCCTGTCTAGCTTCAAGTATGACGGGCTGATACTGGGCCGGC
AGGCGCTCCATTGCCCAGTCGGCAGCGACATCCTTCGGCGCGATTTTGCCGGTTACTGCGCTGTACCAAA
TGCGGGACAACGTAAGCACTACATTTCGCTCATCGCCAGCCCAGTCGGGCGGCGAGTTCCATAGCGTTAA
GGTTTCATTTAGCGCCTCAAATAGATCCTGTTCAGGAACCGGATCAAAGAGTTCCTCCGCCGCTGGACCT
ACCAAGGCAACGCTATGTTCTCTTGCTTTTGTCAGCAAGATAGCCAGATCAATGTCGATCGTGGCTGGCT
CGAAGATACCTGCAAGAATGTCATTGCGCTGCCATTCTCCAAATTGCAGTTCGCGCTTAGCTGGATAACG
CCACGGAATGATGTCGTCGTGCACAACAATGGTGACTTCTACAGCGCGGAGAATCTCGCTCTCTCCAGGG
GAAGCCGAAGTTTCCAAAAGGTCGTTGATCAAAGCTCGCCGCGTTGTTTCATCAAGCCTTACGGTCACCG
TAACCAGCAAATCAATATCACTGTGTGGCTTCAGGCCGCCATCCACTGCGGAGCCGTACAAATGTACGGC
CAGCAACGTCGGTTCGAGATGGCGCTCGATGACGCCAACTACCTCTGATAGTTGAGTCGATACTTCGGCG
ATCACCGCTTCCCTCATGATGTTTAACTTTGTTTTAGGGCGACTGCCCTGCTGCGTAACATCGTTGCTGC
TCCATAACATCAAACATCGACCCACGGCGTAACGCGCTTGCTGCTTGGATGCCCGAGGCATAGACTGTAC
CCCAAAAAAACAGTCATAACAAGCCATGAAAACCGCCACTGCGCCGTTACCACCGCTGCGTTCGGTCAAG
GTTCGATCGGATTGGCGGTTATGCGGTTCCCGTAGAAAAGATCAAAGGATCTTCTTGAGATCCTTTTTTT
CTGCGCGTAATCTGCTGCTTGCAAACAAAAAAACCACCGCTACCAGCGGTGGTTTGTTTGCCGGATCAAG
AGCTACCAACTCTTTTTCCGAAGGTAACTGGCTTCAGCAGAGCGCAGATACCAAATACTGTTCTTCTAGT
GTAGCCGTAGTTAGGCCACCACTTCAAGAACTCTGTAGCACCGCCTACATACCTCGCTCTGCTAATCCTG
TTACCAGTGGCTGCTGCCAGTGGCGATAAGTCGTGTCTTACCGGGTTGGACTCAAGACGATAGTTACCGG
ATAAGGCGCAGCGGTCGGGCTGAACGGGGGGTTCGTGCACACAGCCCAGCTTGGAGCGAACGACCTACAC
CGAACTGAGATACCTACAGCGTGAGCTATGAGAAAGCGCCACGCTTCCCGAAGGGAGAAAGGCGGACAGG
TATCCGGTAAGCGGCAGGGTCGGAACAGGAGAGCGCACGAGGGAGCTTCCAGGGGGAAACGCCTGGTATC
TTTATAGTCCTGTCGGGTTTCGCCACCTCTGACTTGAGCGTCGATTTTTGTGATGCTCGTCAGGGGGGCG
GAGCCTATGGAAAAACGCCAGCAACGCGGCCTTTTTACGGTTCCTGGCCTTTTGCTGGCCTTTTGCTCAC
ATGTTCTTTCCTGCGTTATCCCCTGATTCTGTGGATAACCGTATTACCGCCTTTGAGTGAGCTGCCGATC
CGCCGCCAGTTCAGGCCGTCCGGCCCCGGATTCTGACCATAATTTCATCGAAAAAAGGGGCGCAGCCCTT
CTTGTTCTAATAGTTCTATAAGTTCAGGCGAAAATCGTGCAGCAATTACAAAAGGTTGCGCGTCTATAAG
TGGGGAATCCAGCCGCAAAAGTGGGGAATCCAGCCGCAAAAGTGGGGAATCCAGCCGAAATCGCGGATTG
ACGAGTGGGATTTCCCGCCCAATAAATCCACCATGGGAAAGACACTCGACGTTGCCCGCGACCGGGCCTT
TGACCAGACCGCGACCGTGCTGCCCGCCGAAATGGCGCGGGGGGTCTATATGCGCAACGCCCCCAGCCTC
GCGGCCCTGAAGCTGATGCATCTGATGATCGCCACGGCGGGCGGGCGCATGGCCGATGACGTGCGCCACG
AAATGCGGCTGGCCGACATCCGCAAGATCGACGGTATGGATAACCACACCCGGGCCAGCCTGACCCCGCT
CTTTGCGGAACTGGCGGCGGCGGTGCTGACCCACGACGACCCGGAAAAGCGGGTCGTGACCATCGGTGGC
CTGCTGGACGAAGCCCGGATCGATTACCGGCACGAGGTCAGCGGCGATCTTCTGGTGTCGTGGACCTTCC
GCAGCATGTTCCGCCGCATGGCGGCGGAATCGAACCATTGGGCGATTCTCGACCGGCAGACCGTGTTCCA
CCTCGGCAGCAAGTATTCCGTGCTGTTGTTCCAGCACATCGCCAGCTTCAAGGAATACGACCACATTACC
GGCAAGACCTTTACCGTGCCGGAGTTGCGGGCTGTGTTTGGTATCCCCGAGGGCAAAATCAAGCGTTTCG
CAGACCTCAACAGAGACGTGCTGACGCCCGCCATTGCCGAAATCAACCAGCTTTCCCGCCTGACTCTGAC
CGCCACGCCGAACAAGATCGGGCGCACCGTGGCCAGCGTGACGATTGCTTGGGAAGAAAAGCCCCTCGAA
GGCAAGCGCTCGACCAAGGCCGAACTGGACCGCCCGAAGGTGGGCCGGAAGGCCCGGCGCGACGGCACCG
CCGAGACGGTGGCACGGGCCTTCCCGGCATCGGGCGGGATCGAGTTCGACCAGCATTGGCGCGACCTCAA
GCGGGCGGCGGGCTGCAACATGGACAACACCATGATCGCCGACAAATTCCGGGCATGGTGCGCCGGGAAG
GGCCTCGCTCTCGATGCCCGGAACATCGAACAGGCGTTCAGCAGCTTCTGCACCAAGGTGGGCCGGGTCT
GACCATCATCAGTTCGGTGGTCTTCCGACGAACAATAAGGCCGCAAATCGCGGCCTTTTTTATTGATAAC
AAAACCGGCTCAGTTCTGCGTAGAAACCAACATGCAAGCTCCACCGGGTGCAAAGCGGCAGCGGCGGCAG
GATATATTCAATTGTAAATGGCTTCATGTCCGGGAAATCTACTGGTGGCAGGATATATTGTGGTGTAAAC
AATGGAGAAAAAGATTCTGGAATTCGGTCTCACTTGGGAGATATGCAGGTGTTTACGGCTAGCTCAGTCC
TAGGTATAGTGCTAGCTACTAGAGAAAGAGGAGAAATACTAAATGCGTAAAGGCGAAGAACTGTTCACGG
GCGTAGTTCCGATTCTGGTCGAGCTGGACGGCGATGTGAACGGTCATAAGTTTAGCGTTCGCGGTGAAGG
TGAGGGCGACGCGACCAACGGCAAACTGACCCTGAAGTTCATCTGCACCACCGGTAAACTGCCGGTGCCT
TGGCCGACCTTGGTGACGACGTTGACGTATGGCGTGCAGTGTTTTGCGCGTTATCCGGACCACATGAAAC
AACACGATTTCTTCAAATCTGCGATGCCGGAGGGTTACGTCCAGGAGCGTACCATTTCCTTCAAGGATGA
TGGCTACTACAAAACTCGCGCAGAGGTTAAGTTTGAAGGTGACACGCTGGTCAATCGTATCGAATTGAAG
GGTATCGACTTTAAAGAGGATGGTAACATTCTGGGCCATAAACTGGAGTATAACTTCAACAGCCATAATG
TTTACATTACGGCAGACAAGCAAAAGAACGGCATCAAGGCCAATTTCAAGATTCGCCACAATGTTGAGGA
CGGTAGCGTCCAACTGGCCGACCATTACCAGCAGAACACCCCAATTGGTGACGGTCCGGTTTTGCTGCCG
GATAATCACTATCTGAGCACCCAAAGCGTGCTGAGCAAAGATCCGAACGAAAAACGTGATCACATGGTCC
TGCTGGAATTTGTGACCGCTGCGGGCATCACCCACGGTATGGACGAGCTGTATAAGTAATGAGCTTCAAA
TAAAACGAAAGGCTCAGTCGAAAGACTGGGCCTTTCGTTTTATCTGTTGTTTGTCGGTGAACGCTCTCTA
CTAGAGTCACACTGGCTCACCTTCGGGTGGGCCTTTCTGCGCACCTGCATATACCCCTGCAGGAATTGTT
GATTTTGTGATGACTGATGGCAGGATATATGCGGTTGTAATTCATTTTTATTGTCTAAATTTCTGTATTT
GTTTGTTTGTTCGGTTGTAAATTTTTTTGGAAGAACAAGAAAAG
